>Addgene plasmid #16550 | pGST-PPARalpha | addgene full sequence | sequence record 267516 | Addgene NGS Result
TTGACAATTAATCATCGGCTCGTATAATGTGTGGAATTGTGAGCGGATAACAATTTCACACAGGAAACAG
TATTCATGTCCCCTATACTAGGTTATTGGAAAATTAAGGGCCTTGTGCAACCCACTCGACTTCTTTTGGA
ATATCTTGAAGAAAAATATGAAGAGCATTTGTATGAGCGCGATGAAGGTGATAAATGGCGAAACAAAAAG
TTTGAATTGGGTTTGGAGTTTCCCAATCTTCCTTATTATATTGATGGTGATGTTAAATTAACACAGTCTA
TGGCCATCATACGTTATATAGCTGACAAGCACAACATGTTGGGTGGTTGTCCAAAAGAGCGTGCAGAGAT
TTCAATGCTTGAAGGAGCGGTTTTGGATATTAGATACGGTGTTTCGAGAATTGCATATAGTAAAGACTTT
GAAACTCTCAAAGTTGATTTTCTTAGCAAGCTACCTGAAATGCTGAAAATGTTCGAAGATCGTTTATGTC
ATAAAACATATTTAAATGGTGATCATGTAACCCATCCTGACTTCATGTTGTATGACGCTCTTGATGTTGT
TTTATACATGGACCCAATGTGCCTGGATGCGTTCCCAAAATTAGTTTGTTTTAAAAAACGTATTGAAGCT
ATCCCACAAATTGATAAGTACTTGAAATCCAGCAAGTATATAGCATGGCCTTTGCAGGGCTGGCAAGCCA
CGTTTGGTGGTGGCGACCATCCTCCAAAATCGGATCTGGTTCCGCGTGGATCTCGTCGTGCATCTGTTGG
ATCCATGGTGGACACGGAAAGCCCATTCTGCCCCCTCTCCCCACTCGAGGCCGGCGATCTAGAGAGCCCG
TTATCTGAAGAGTTCCTGCAAGAAATGGGAAACATCCAAGAGATTTCGCAATCCATCGGCGAGGATAGTT
CTGGAAGCTTTGGCTTTACGGAATACCAGTATTTAGGAAGCTGTCCTGGCTCAGATGGCTCGGTCATCAC
GGACACGCTTTCACCAGCTACGAGCCCCTCCTCGGTGACTTATCCTGTGGTCCCCGGCAGCGTGGACGAG
TCTCCCAGTGGAGCATTGAACATCGAATGTAGAATCTGCGGGGACAAGGCCTCAGGCTATCATTACGGAG
TCCACGCGTGTGAAGGCTGCAAGGGCTTCTTTCGGCGAACGATTCGACTCAAGCTGGTGTATGACAAGTG
CGACCGCAGCTGCAAGATCCAGAAAAAGAACAGAAACAAATGCCAGTATTGTCGATTTCACAAGTGCCTT
TCTGTCGGGATGTCACACAACGCGATTCGTTTTGGACGAATGCCAAGATCTGAGAAAGCAAAACTGAAAG
CAGAAATTCTTACCTGTGAACATGACATAGAAGATTCTGAAACTGCAGATCTCAAATCTCTGGCCAAGAG
AATCTACGAGGCCTACTTGGAGAACTTCAACATGAACAAGGTCAAAGCCCGGGTCATCCTCTCAGGAAAG
GCCAGTAACAATCCACCTTTTGTCATACATAATATGGAGACACAGTGAATGGCTAAAGAATTCATCGTGA
CTGACTGACGATCTGCCTCGCGCGTTTCGGTGATGACGGTGAAAACCTCTGACACATGCAGCTCCCGGAG
ACGGTCACAGCTTGTCTGTAAGCGGATGCCGGGAGCAGACAAGCCCGTCAGGGCGCGTCAGCGGGTGTTG
GCGGGTGTCGGGGCGCAGCCATGACCCAGTCACGTAGCGATAGCGGAGTGTATAATTCTTGAAGACGAAA
GGGCCTCGTGATACGCCTATTTTTATAGGTTAATGTCATGATAATAATGGTTTCTTAGACGTCAGGTGGC
ACTTTTCGGGGAAATGTGCGCGGAACCCCTATTTGTTTATTTTTCTAAATACATTCAAATATGTATCCGC
TCATGAGACAATAACCCTGATAAATGCTTCAATAATATTGAAAAAGGAAGAGTATGAGTATTCAACATTT
CCGTGTCGCCCTTATTCCCTTTTTTGCGGCATTTTGCCTTCCTGTTTTTGCTCACCCAGAAACGCTGGTG
AAAGTAAAAGATGCTGAAGATCAGTTGGGTGCACGAGTGGGTTACATCGAACTGGATCTCAACAGCGGTA
AGATCCTTGAGAGTTTTCGCCCCGAAGAACGTTTTCCAATGATGAGCACTTTTAAAGTTCTGCTATGTGG
CGCGGTATTATCCCGTGTTGACGCCGGGCAAGAGCAACTCGGTCGCCGCATACACTATTCTCAGAATGAC
TTGGTTGAGTACTCACCAGTCACAGAAAAGCATCTTACGGATGGCATGACAGTAAGAGAATTATGCAGTG
CTGCCATAACCATGAGTGATAACACTGCGGCCAACTTACTTCTGACAACGATCGGAGGACCGAAGGAGCT
AACCGCTTTTTTGCACAACATGGGGGATCATGTAACTCGCCTTGATCGTTGGGAACCGGAGCTGAATGAA
GCCATACCAAACGACGAGCGTGACACCACGATGCCTGCAGCAATGGCAACAACGTTGCGCAAACTATTAA
CTGGCGAACTACTTACTCTAGCTTCCCGGCAACAATTAATAGACTGGATGGAGGCGGATAAAGTTGCAGG
ACCACTTCTGCGCTCGGCCCTTCCGGCTGGCTGGTTTATTGCTGATAAATCTGGAGCCGGTGAGCGTGGG
TCTCGCGGTATCATTGCAGCACTGGGGCCAGATGGTAAGCCCTCCCGTATCGTAGTTATCTACACGACGG
GGAGTCAGGCAACTATGGATGAACGAAATAGACAGATCGCTGAGATAGGTGCCTCACTGATTAAGCATTG
GTAACTGTCAGACCAAGTTTACTCATATATACTTTAGATTGATTTAAAACTTCATTTTTAATTTAAAAGG
ATCTAGGTGAAGATCCTTTTTGATAATCTCATGACCAAAATCCCTTAACGTGAGTTTTCGTTCCACTGAG
CGTCAGACCCCGTAGAAAAGATCAAAGGATCTTCTTGAGATCCTTTTTTTCTGCGCGTAATCTGCTGCTT
GCAAACAAAAAAACCACCGCTACCAGCGGTGGTTTGTTTGCCGGATCAAGAGCTACCAACTCTTTTTCCG
AAGGTAACTGGCTTCAGCAGAGCGCAGATACCAAATACTGTCCTTCTAGTGTAGCCGTAGTTAGGCCACC
ACTTCAAGAACTCTGTAGCACCGCCTACATACCTCGCTCTGCTAATCCTGTTACCAGTGGCTGCTGCCAG
TGGCGATAAGTCGTGTCTTACCGGGTTGGACTCAAGACGATAGTTACCGGATAAGGCGCAGCGGTCGGGC
TGAACGGGGGGTTCGTGCACACAGCCCAGCTTGGAGCGAACGACCTACACCGAACTGAGATACCTACAGC
GTGAGCTATGAGAAAGCGCCACGCTTCCCGAAGGGAGAAAGGCGGACAGGTATCCGGTAAGCGGCAGGGT
CGGAACAGGAGAGCGCACGAGGGAGCTTCCAGGGGGAAACGCCTGGTATCTTTATAGTCCTGTCGGGTTT
CGCCACCTCTGACTTGAGCGTCGATTTTTGTGATGCTCGTCAGGGGGGCGGAGCCTATGGAAAAACGCCA
GCAACGCGGCCTTTTTACGGTTCCTGGCCTTTTGCTGGCCTTTTGCTCACATGTTCTTTCCTGCGTTATC
CCCTGATTCTGTGGATAACCGTATTACCGCCTTTGAGTGAGCTGATACCGCTCGCCGCAGCCGAACGACC
GAGCGCAGCGAGTCAGTGAGCGAGGAAGCGGAAGAGCGCCTGATGCGGTATTTTCTCCTTACGCATCTGT
GCGGTATTTCACACCGCATAAATTCCGACACCATCGAATGGCGCAAAACCTTTCGCGGTATGGCATGATA
GCGCCCGGAAGAGAGTCAATTCAGGGTGGTGAATGTGAAACCAGTAACGTTATACGATGTCGCAGAGTAT
GCCGGTGTCTCTTATCAGACCGTTTCCCGCGTGGTGAACCAGGCCAGCCACGTTTCTGCGAAAACGCGGG
AAAAAGTGGAAGCGGCGATGGCGGAGCTGAATTACATTCCCAACCGCGTGGCACAACAACTGGCGGGCAA
ACAGTCGTTGCTGATTGGCGTTGCCACCTCCAGTCTGGCCCTGCACGCGCCGTCGCAAATTGTCGCGGCG
ATTAAATCTCGCGCCGATCAACTGGGTGCCAGCGTGGTGGTGTCGATGGTAGAACGAAGCGGCGTCGAAG
CCTGTAAAGCGGCGGTGCACAATCTTCTCGCGCAACGCGTCAGTGGGCTGATCATTAACTATCCGCTGGA
TGACCAGGATGCCATTGCTGTGGAAGCTGCCTGCACTAATGTTCCGGCGTTATTTCTTGATGTCTCTGAC
CAGACACCCATCAACAGTATTATTTTCTCCCATGAAGACGGTACGCGACTGGGCGTGGAGCATCTGGTCG
CATTGGGTCACCAGCAAATCGCGCTGTTAGCGGGCCCATTAAGTTCTGTCTCGGCGCGTCTGCGTCTGGC
TGGCTGGCATAAATATCTCACTCGCAATCAAATTCAGCCGATAGCGGAACGGGAAGGCGACTGGAGTGCC
ATGTCCGGTTTTCAACAAACCATGCAAATGCTGAATGAGGGCATCGTTCCCACTGCGATGCTGGTTGCCA
ACGATCAGATGGCGCTGGGCGCAATGCGCGCCATTACCGAGTCCGGGCTGCGCGTTGGTGCGGATATCTC
GGTAGTGGGATACGACGATACCGAAGACAGCTCATGTTATATCCCGCCGTTAACCACCATCAAACAGGAT
TTTCGCCTGCTGGGGCAAACCAGCGTGGACCGCTTGCTGCAACTCTCTCAGGGCCAGGCGGTGAAGGGCA
ATCAGCTGTTGCCCGTCTCACTGGTGAAAAGAAAAACCACCCTGGCGCCCAATACGCAAACCGCCTCTCC
CCGCGCGTTGGCCGATTCATTAATGCAGCTGGCACGACAGGTTTCCCGACTGGAAAGCGGGCAGTGAGCG
CAACGCAATTAATGTAAGTTAGCTCACTCATTAGGCACCCCAGGCTTTACACTTTATGCTTCCGGCTCGT
ATGTTGTGTGGAATTGTGAGCGGATAACAATTTCACACAGGAAACAGCTATGACCATGATTACGGATTCA
CTGGCCGTCGTTTTACAACGTCGTGACTGGGAAAACCCTGGCGTTACCCAACTTAATCGCCTTGCAGCAC
ATCCCCCTTTCGCCAGCTGGCGTAATAGCGAAGAGGCCCGCACCGATCGCCCTTCCCAACAGTTGCGCAG
CCTGAATGGCGAATGGCGCTTTGCCTGGTTTCCGGCACCAGAAGCGGTGCCGGAAAGCTGGCTGGAGTGC
GATCTTCCTGAGGCCGATACTGTCGTCGTCCCCTCAAACTGGCAGATGCACGGTTACGATGCGCCCATCT
ACACCAACGTGACCTATCCCATTACGGTCAATCCGCCGTTTGTTCCCACGGAGAATCCGACGGGTTGTTA
CTCGCTCACATTTAATGTTGATGAAAGCTGGCTACAGGAAGGCCAGACGCGAATTATTTTTGATGGCGTT
GGAATTAGCTTATCGACTGCACGGTGCACCAATGCTTCTGGCGTCAGGCAGCCATCGGAAGCTGTGGTAT
GGCTGTGCAGGTCGTAAATCACTGCATAATTCGTGTCGCTCAAGGCGCACTCCCGTTCTGGATAATGTTT
TTTGCGCCGACATCATAACGGTTCTGGCAAATATTCTGAAATGAGCTG
Features (pLannotate 1.2.2; 17 found; start..end, strand, type, name):
      1..29      +  promoter       tac promoter: strong E. coli promoter; hybrid between the trp and lac UV5 promoters
     37..53      +  protein_bind   lac operator: The lac repressor binds to the lac operator to inhibit transcription in E. coli. This inhibition can be relieved by adding lactose or isopropyl-β-D-thiogalactopyranoside (IPTG). lac repressor encoded by lacI
     76..729     +  CDS            GST26_SCHJA: Experimental evidence at protein level: Swiss-Prot protein existence level 1. GST isoenzymes appear to play a central role in the parasite detoxification system. Other functions are also suspected including a role in increasing the solubility of haematin in the parasite gut. From Schistosoma japonicum (Blood fluke).
    775..1539    +  CDS            PPARA (fragment): PPARA_HUMAN - Also known as NR1C1, PPAR. Experimental evidence at protein level: Swiss-Prot protein existence level 1. Ligand-activated transcription factor. Key regulator of lipid metabolism. Activated by the endogenous ligand 1-palmitoyl-2-oleoyl-sn- glycerol-3-phosphocholine (16:0/18:1-GPC). Activated by oleylethanolamide, a naturally occurring lipid that regulates satiety. Receptor for peroxisome proliferators such as hypolipidemic drugs and fatty acids. Regulates the peroxisomal beta-oxidation pathway of fatty acids. Functions as transcription activator for the ACOX1 and P450 genes. Trans
   1553..1592    +  CDS            rop (fragment): Rop protein, which maintains plasmids at low copy number; rop
   1694..1734    +  misc_feature   bom (fragment): basis of mobility region from pBR322
   1839..1943    +  promoter       AmpR promoter: bla
   1944..2804    +  CDS            AmpR: β-lactamase; bla; confers resistance to ampicillin, carbenicillin, and related antibiotics
   2975..3563    +  rep_origin     ori: high-copy-number ColE1/pMB1/pBR322/pUC origin of replication
   3749..3800    -  misc_feature   bom (fragment): basis of mobility region from pBR322
   3807..3884    +  promoter       lacI promoter: lacI
   3885..4967    +  CDS            lacI: lac repressor; lacI; The lac repressor binds to the lac operator to inhibit transcription in E. coli. This inhibition can be relieved by adding lactose or isopropyl-β-D-thiogalactopyranoside (IPTG).
   4980..5001    +  protein_bind   CAP binding site: CAP binding activates transcription in the presence of cAMP. E. coli catabolite activator protein
   5016..5046    +  promoter       lac promoter: promoter for the E. coli lac operon
   5054..5070    +  protein_bind   lac operator: The lac repressor binds to the lac operator to inhibit transcription in E. coli. This inhibition can be relieved by adding lactose or isopropyl-β-D-thiogalactopyranoside (IPTG). lac repressor encoded by lacI
   5090..5263    +  CDS            lacZα: LacZα fragment of β-galactosidase; lacZ fragment
   5527..5643    -  CDS            yciV (fragment): RNAAM_ECOLI - Also known as trpH From Escherichia coli (strain K12).
