[The description below was written by a language model from this plasmid's Addgene catalogue record and pLannotate feature annotations shown in this document.]
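Description:
pGST-PPARalpha is a bacterial expression plasmid built on the pGEX-2TK backbone for producing a glutathione S-transferase fusion to the N-terminal portion of human PPAR alpha (PPARA, NR1C1). The insert, recorded as about 747 bp and covering amino acids 1-249 including the DNA-binding domain, was cloned between BamHI and EcoRI sites that both remain intact. It sits in frame downstream of the Schistosoma japonicum GST coding sequence, so the tag is at the N terminus. The annotated PPARA fragment spans slightly more sequence than the stated insert size, and the ligand-binding C-terminal region of the receptor is absent.

Expression is driven by the tac promoter, a strong trp/lac hybrid, followed by a lac operator. The plasmid carries its own lacI gene with its promoter, so transcription is repressed until relieved by IPTG, which allows inducible expression in E. coli. Propagation relies on a ColE1/pMB1-type origin, recorded as high copy, and selection is by ampicillin resistance from the bla gene under its native promoter. The sequenced record is 5,718 nt and also shows typical pGEX backbone remnants: short rop and bom fragments, a lac promoter/operator with a lacZα segment downstream of lacI, and a small E. coli yciV fragment. None of these contribute to the fusion protein.

The GST moiety permits affinity capture of the fusion on glutathione resin. A purified DNA-binding-domain fusion of this kind would suit in vitro DNA-binding or interaction assays, although the record does not state the exact application. The associated publication concerns PPAR delta as an APC-regulated target of nonsteroidal anti-inflammatory drugs, so this construct may have served as a related PPAR family reagent in that work.
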