Addgene plasmid #16550: pGST-PPARalpha
Depositing lab: Bert Vogelstein. Depositing organization: Johns Hopkins University and School of Medicine. Publication: PPARdelta is an APC-regulated target of nonsteroidal anti-inflammatory drugs. He TC, Chan TA, Vogelstein B, Kinzler KW. Cell. 1999 Oct 29. 99(3):335-45. 10.1016/S0092-8674(00)81664-5 PubMed 10555149.
Backbone
  Vector backbone: pGEX-2TK
  Backbone manufacturer: Amersham
  Backbone size w/o insert (bp): 5000
  Vector type: Bacterial Expression
Growth in bacteria
  Bacterial resistance: Ampicillin, 100 μg/mL
  Growth temperature: 37°C
  Growth strain: DH5alpha
  Copy number: High Copy
Gene/Insert
  Gene/Insert name: PPAR alpha
  Species: H. sapiens (human)
  Insert size (bp): 747
  Mutation: N-terminal DNA-binding domain: aa 1-249
  Entrez Gene: PPARA (a.k.a. NR1C1, PPAR, PPAR-alpha, PPARalpha, hPPAR)
  Tag / fusion protein: GST (N terminal on backbone)
  Cloning method: Restriction Enzyme; 5′ cloning site BamHI (not destroyed); 3′ cloning site EcoRI (not destroyed)
  Sequencing primers: 5′ pGEX5'; 3′ pGEX3'
Terms and licenses: Academic/Nonprofit Terms; Industry Terms: Not Available to Industry
How to cite: pGST-PPARalpha was a gift from Bert Vogelstein (Addgene plasmid # 16550 ; http://n2t.net/addgene:16550 ; RRID:Addgene_16550)
