>Addgene plasmid #16550 | pGST-PPARalpha | addgene partial sequence | sequence record 89495 | pGEX3 5'-CCGGGAGCTGCATGTGTCAGAGG-3'
CCGAAACGCGCGAGGCAGATCGTCAGTCAGTCACGATGAATTCTTTAGCCATTCACTGTGTCTCCATATT
ATGTATGACAAAAGGTGGATTGTTACTGGCCTTTCCTGAGAGGATGACCCGGGCTTTGACCTTGTTCATG
TTGAAGTTCTCCAAGTAGGCCTCGTAGATTCTCTTGGCCAGAGATTTGAGATCTGCAGTTTCAGAATCTT
CTATGTCATGTTCACAGGTAAGAATTTCTGCTTTCAGTTTTGCTTTCTCAGATCTTGGCATTCGTCCAAA
ACGAATCGCGTTGTGTGACATCCCGACAGAAAGGCACTTGTGAAATCGACAATACTGGCATTTGTTTCTG
TTCTTTTTCTGGATCTTGCAGCTGCGGTCGCACTTGTCATACACCAGCTTGAGTCGAATCGTTCGCCGAA
AGAAGCCCTTGCAGCCTTCACACGCGTGGACTCCGTAATGATAGCCTGAGGCCTTGTCCCCGCAGATTCT
ACATTCGATGTTCAATGCTCCACTGGGAGACTCGTCCACGCTGCCGGGGACCACAGGATAAGTCACCGAG
GAGGGGCTCGTAGCTGGTGAAAGCGTGTCCGTGATGACCGAGCCATCTGAGCCAGGACAGCTTCCTAAAT
ACTGGTATTCCGTAAAGCCAAAGCTTCCAGAACTATCCTCGCCGATGGATTGCGAAATCTCTTGGATGTT
TCCCATTTCTTGCAGGAACTCTTCAGATAACGGGCTCTCTAGATCGCCGGCCTCGAGTGGGGAGAGGGGG
CAGAATGGGCTTTCCGTGTCCACCATGGATCCAACAGATGCACGACGAGATCCACGCGGAACCAGATCCG
ATTTTGGAGGATGGTCGCCACCACCAAACGTGGCTTGCCAGCCCTGCAAAGGCCATGCTATATACTTGCT
GGATTTCAAGTACTTATCAATTTGTGGGATAGCTTCAATACGTTTTTTAAAACAAACTAATTTTGGGAAC
GCATCCAGGCACATTGGGTCCATGTATAAAACAACATCAAGAGCGTCATACAACATGAAGTCAGGATGGG
TTACATGATCACCATTTAAATATGTTTTATGACATAAACGATCTTCGAACATTTTCAGCATTTCAGGTAG
CTTGCTA
