>Addgene plasmid #16550 | pGST-PPARalpha | addgene partial sequence | sequence record 267515 | pGEX5 5'-GGGCTGGCAAGCCACGTTTGGTG-3'
CTGGTTCCGCGTGGATCTCGTCGTGCATCTGTTGGATCCATGGTGGACACGGAAAGCCCATTCTGCCCCC
TCTCCCCACTCGAGGCCGGCGATCTAGAGAGCCCGTTATCTGAAGAGTTCCTGCAAGAAATGGGAAACAT
CCAAGAGATTTCGCAATCCATCGGCGAGGATAGTTCTGGAAGCTTTGGCTTTACGGAATACCAGTATTTA
GGAAGCTGTCCTGGCTCAGATGGCTCGGTCATCACGGACACGCTTTCACCAGCTACGAGCCCCTCCTCGG
TGACTTATCCTGTGGTCCCCGGCAGCGTGGACGAGTCTCCCAGTGGAGCATTGAACATCGAATGTAGAAT
CTGCGGGGACAAGGCCTCAGGCTATCATTACGGAGTCCACGCGTGTGAAGGCTGCAAGGGCTTCTTTCGG
CGAACGATTCGACTCAAGCTGGTGTATGACAAGTGCGACCGCAGCTGCAAGATCCAGAAAAAGAACAGAA
ACAAATGCCAGTATTGTCGATTTCACAAGTGCCTTTCTGTCGGGATGTCACACAACGCGATTCGTTTTGG
ACGAATGCCAAGATCTGAGAAAGCAAAACTGAAAGCAGAAATTCTTACCTGTGAACATGACATAGAAGAT
TCTGAAACTGCAGATCTCAAATCTCTGGCCAAGAGAATCTACG
